>Addgene plasmid #223990 | AiP12385 - pAAV-AiE0548h-minBG-SYFP2-WPRE3-BGHpA (Alias: CN2385) | addgene full sequence | sequence record 449763 | Addgene NGS Result
CCTGCAGGCAGCTGCGCGCTCGCTCGCTCACTGAGGCCGCCCGGGCAAAGCCCGGGCGTCGGGCGACCTT
TGGTCGCCCGGCCTCAGTGAGCGAGCGAGCGCGCAGAGAGGGAGTGGCCAACTCCATCACTAGGGGTTCC
TGCGGCCGCACGCGTAGCCAAAGGTTGAGGAGCCTGAAGATCCGAAAGCTTCTGGGACTTCATTAAGAAT
CTTCTAGGGATGAACACCTTCACTATGTTTCTATAATACAAAGTTTTCCTCAAAGCTTCTTCACTTATCC
TTTGCTTCAAGCATGCCACCCACTCTGACCCAGTTTCTTCCCATTTCCATTTCTCTCCATTTATTCCCTT
CAGTCAGACAACCTGGTTGGACCATCTGCCTGGACATGGATTTAGATTTGCTCTGCATACTACTTCTCTG
ATGTACCATTTTTGTTGCATATCCTATGACCCATGGGCACCCCACTTGCAGTGCCATGGGCAGCTCGAGC
TCTCATGACAACACAGCCTTGGTCTATCCTCCTTTGCTTCCACATCTTAGGTGGAAGATCTTACAGGCAA
GGAAAAATTCATGAAATGTTCCAAACAGAAAGCATCATTAATTGGACCTGCTGAGCTCGGGCTGGGCATA
AAAGTCAGGGCAGAGCCATCTATTGCTTACATTTGCTTCTGGGATCCAGATCTTTCGAAGCTAGCGCTAC
CGGTCGCCACCATGGTGAGCAAGGGCGAGGAGCTGTTCACCGGGGTGGTGCCCATCCTGGTCGAGCTGGA
CGGCGACGTAAACGGCCACAAGTTCAGCGTGTCCGGCGAGGGCGAGGGCGATGCCACCTACGGCAAGCTG
ACCCTGAAGCTGATCTGCACCACCGGCAAGCTGCCCGTGCCCTGGCCCACCCTCGTGACCACCCTGGGCT
ACGGCGTGCAGTGCTTCGCCCGCTACCCCGACCACATGAAGCAGCACGACTTCTTCAAGTCCGCCATGCC
CGAAGGCTACGTCCAGGAGCGCACCATCTTCTTCAAGGACGACGGCAACTACAAGACCCGCGCCGAGGTG
AAGTTCGAGGGCGACACCCTGGTGAACCGCATCGAGCTGAAGGGCATCGACTTCAAGGAGGACGGCAACA
TCCTGGGGCACAAGCTGGAGTACAACTACAACAGCCACAACGTCTATATCACCGCCGACAAGCAGAAGAA
CGGCATCAAGGCCAACTTCAAGATCCGCCACAACATCGAGGACGGCGGCGTGCAGCTCGCCGACCACTAC
CAGCAGAACACCCCCATCGGCGACGGCCCCGTGCTGCTGCCCGACAACCACTACCTGAGCTACCAGTCCA
AGCTGAGCAAAGACCCCAACGAGAAGCGCGATCACATGGTCCTGCTGGAGTTCGTGACCGCCGCCGGGAT
CACTCTCGGCATGGACGAGCTGTACAAGTAAGTCGACGGCGCGCCGCGGCCGCGAATTCGATATCATAAT
CAACCTCTGGATTACAAAATTTGTGAAAGATTGACTGGTATTCTTAACTATGTTGCTCCTTTTACGCTAT
GTGGATACGCTGCTTTAATGCCTTTGTATCATGCTATTGCTTCCCGTATGGCTTTCATTTTCTCCTCCTT
GTATAAATCCTGGTTAGTTCTTGCCACGGCGGAACTCATCGCCGCCTGCCTTGCCCGCTGCTGGACAGGG
GCTCGGCTGTTGGGCACTGACAATTCCGTGGCTCGAGAGATCTTCGACTGTGCCTTCTAGTTGCCAGCCA
TCTGTTGTTTGCCCCTCCCCCGTGCCTTCCTTGACCCTGGAAGGTGCCACTCCCACTGTCCTTTCCTAAT
AAAATGAGGAAATTGCATCGCATTGTCTGAGTAGGTGTCATTCTATTCTGGGGGGTGGGGTGGGGCAGGA
CAGCAAGGGGGAGGATTGGGAAGACAATAGCAGGCATGAGATCTCACGTGCGGACCGAGCGGCCGCAGGA
ACCCCTAGTGATGGAGTTGGCCACTCCCTCTCTGCGCGCTCGCTCGCTCACTGAGGCCGGGCGACCAAAG
GTCGCCCGACGCCCGGGCTTTGCCCGGGCGGCCTCAGTGAGCGAGCGAGCGCGCAGCTGCCTGCAGGGGC
GCCTGATGCGGTATTTTCTCCTTACGCATCTGTGCGGTATTTCACACCGCATA
[142 nt withheld, positions 2154-2295]
C
[141 nt withheld, positions 2297-2437]
CCTTTGACGTTGGAGTCCACGTTCTTT
[37 nt withheld, positions 2465-2501]
ACCCTATCTCGGGCTATTCTTTTGATTTATAAGGGATTTTGCCGATTTCGGCCTATTGGTTAAAAAATGA
GCTGATTTAACAAAAATTTAACGCGAATTTTAACAAAATATTAACGTTTACAATTTTATGGTGCACTCTC
AGTACAATCTGCTCTGATGCCGCATAGTTAAGCCAGCCCCGACACCCGCCAACACCCGCTGACGCGCCCT
GACGGGCTTGTCTGCTCCCGGCATCCGCTTACAGACAAGCTGTGACCGTCTCCGGGAGCTGCATGTGTCA
GAGGTTTTCACCGTCATCACCGAAACGCGCGAGACGAAAGGGCCTCGTGATACGCCTATTTTTATAGGTT
AATGTCATGATAATAATGGTTTCTTAGACGTCAGGTGGCACTTTTCGGGGAAATGTGCGCGGAACCCCTA
TTTGTTTATTTTTCTAAATACATTCAAATATGTATCCGCTCATGAGACAATAACCCTGATAAATGCTTCA
ATAATATTGAAAAAGGAAGAGTATGAGTATTCAACATTTCCGTGTCGCCCTTATTCCCTTTTTTGCGGCA
TTTTGCCTTCCTGTTTTTGCTCACCCAGAAACGCTGGTGAAAGTAAAAGATGCTGAAGATCAGTTGGGTG
CACGAGTGGGTTACATCGAACTGGATCTCAACAGCGGTAAGATCCTTGAGAGTTTTCGCCCCGAAGAACG
TTTTCCAATGATGAGCACTTTTAAAGTTCTGCTATGTGGCGCGGTATTATCCCGTATTGACGCCGGGCAA
GAGCAACTCGGTCGCCGCATACACTATTCTCAGAATGACTTGGTTGAGTACTCACCAGTCACAGAAAAGC
ATCTTACGGATGGCATGACAGTAAGAGAATTATGCAGTGCTGCCATAACCATGAGTGATAACACTGCGGC
CAACTTACTTCTGACAACGATCGGAGGACCGAAGGAGCTAACCGCTTTTTTGCACAACATGGGGGATCAT
GTAACTCGCCTTGATCGTTGGGAACCGGAGCTGAATGAAGCCATACCAAACGACGAGCGTGACACCACGA
TGCCTGTAGCAATGGCAACAACGTTGCGCAAACTATTAACTGGCGAACTACTTACTCTAGCTTCCCGGCA
ACAATTAATAGACTGGATGGAGGCGGATAAAGTTGCAGGACCACTTCTGCGCTCGGCCCTTCCGGCTGGC
TGGTTTATTGCTGATAAATCTGGAGCCGGTGAGCGTGGGTCTCGCGGTATCATTGCAGCACTGGGGCCAG
ATGGTAAGCCCTCCCGTATCGTAGTTATCTACACGACGGGGAGTCAGGCAACTATGGATGAACGAAATAG
ACAGATCGCTGAGATAGGTGCCTCACTGATTAAGCATTGGTAACTGTCAGACCAAGTTTACTCATATATA
CTTTAGATTGATTTAAAACTTCATTTTTAATTTAAAAGGATCTAGGTGAAGATCCTTTTTGATAATCTCA
TGACCAAAATCCCTTAACGTGAGTTTTCGTTCCACTGAGCGTCAGACCCCGTAGAAAAGATCAAAGGATC
TTCTTGAGATCCTTTTTTTCTGCGCGTAATCTGCTGCTTGCAAACAAAAAAACCACCGCTACCAGCGGTG
GTTTGTTTGCCGGATCAAGAGCTACCAACTCTTTTTCCGAAGGTAACTGGCTTCAGCAGAGCGCAGATAC
CAAATACTGTCCTTCTAGTGTAGCCGTAGTTAGGCCACCACTTCAAGAACTCTGTAGCACCGCCTACATA
CCTCGCTCTGCTAATCCTGTTACCAGTGGCTGCTGCCAGTGGCGATAAGTCGTGTCTTACCGGGTTGGAC
TCAAGACGATAGTTACCGGATAAGGCGCAGCGGTCGGGCTGAACGGGGGGTTCGTGCACACAGCCCAGCT
TGGAGCGAACGACCTACACCGAACTGAGATACCTACAGCGTGAGCTATGAGAAAGCGCCACGCTTCCCGA
AGGGAGAAAGGCGGACAGGTATCCGGTAAGCGGCAGGGTCGGAACAGGAGAGCGCACGAGGGAGCTTCCA
GGGGGAAACGCCTGGTATCTTTATAGTCCTGTCGGGTTTCGCCACCTCTGACTTGAGCGTCGATTTTTGT
GATGCTCGTCAGGGGGGCGGAGCCTATGGAAAAACGCCAGCAACGCGGCCTTTTTACGGTTCCTGGCCTT
TTGCTGGCCTTTTGCTCACATGT
Features (pLannotate 1.2.2; 13 found; start..end, strand, type, name):
      1..141     -  repeat_region  AAV2 ITR: inverted terminal repeat of adeno-associated virus serotype 2 inverted
    712..1428    +  CDS            SYFP2: SYFP2 is a basic (constitutively fluorescent) yellow fluorescent protein published in 2006, derived from Aequorea victoria. It is reported to be a very rapidly-maturing monomer with moderate acid sensitivity.
   1468..1625    +  misc_feature   WPRE (fragment): woodchuck hepatitis virus posttranscriptional regulatory element
   1631..1711    +  misc_feature   WPRE (fragment): woodchuck hepatitis virus posttranscriptional regulatory element
   1728..1839    +  polyA_signal   bGH poly(A) signal: bovine growth hormone polyadenylation signal
   1957..2097    +  repeat_region  AAV2 ITR: inverted terminal repeat of adeno-associated virus serotype 2 inverted
   2102..2153    -  misc_feature   bom (fragment): basis of mobility region from pBR322
   2172..2552    +  rep_origin     M13 ori (sequence partly withheld): M13 bacteriophage origin of replication; arrow indicates direction of (+) strand synthesis
   2628..2677    -  misc_feature   bom (fragment): basis of mobility region from pBR322
   2779..2814    -  CDS            rop (fragment): Rop protein, which maintains plasmids at low copy number; rop
   2909..3013    +  promoter       AmpR promoter: bla
   3014..3874    +  CDS            AmpR: β-lactamase; bla; confers resistance to ampicillin, carbenicillin, and related antibiotics
   4045..4633    +  rep_origin     ori: high-copy-number ColE1/pMB1/pBR322/pUC origin of replication
