[The description below was written by a language model from this plasmid's Addgene catalogue record and pLannotate feature annotations shown in this document.]
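Description:
AiP12385 - pAAV-AiE0548h-minBG-SYFP2-WPRE3-BGHpA (alias CN2385) is an AAV transfer plasmid of about 4.7 kb built on a pAAV backbone and used to package a recombinant adeno-associated virus reporter genome. Two AAV2 inverted terminal repeats flank the expression cassette and supply the cis signals needed for genome replication and encapsidation when rep, cap and helper functions are provided in trans. Outside the ITRs, the bacterial portion carries a high-copy ColE1/pUC-type origin, an ampicillin resistance gene (β-lactamase) with its own promoter, and an M13 phage origin. Short bom and rop fragments are also annotated there as remnants of pBR322-derived sequence. The record lists a recombination-deficient strain as the bacterial host, a common choice for plasmids carrying repeat-rich ITRs.

The payload is a cell-type-targeting enhancer reporter. According to the catalogue entry, the AiE0548h enhancer sits upstream of the minimal beta-globin promoter (minBG). The automated annotation labels neither element, but both presumably lie in the unannotated stretch between the left ITR and the SYFP2 start. A minimal promoter has little activity by itself, so expression depends largely on the enhancer, which was designed to direct transgene expression to cortical layer 4/5 intratelencephalic (L4/5 IT) neurons. The reporter is SYFP2, a monomeric, rapidly maturing yellow fluorescent protein derived from Aequorea victoria. It is followed by WPRE3, a shortened woodchuck hepatitis virus posttranscriptional regulatory element that appears in the table as two WPRE fragments, and by the bovine growth hormone polyadenylation signal. Together these promote transcript stability and 3' end processing while saving packaging capacity. The construct is suited to labelling and validating this cortical neuron population after AAV delivery.
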