Addgene plasmid #223990: AiP12385 - pAAV-AiE0548h-minBG-SYFP2-WPRE3-BGHpA (Alias: CN2385)
Purpose: AiE0548h is an enhancer sequence, designed to drive AAV-mediated transgene expression incortical L4/5_IT neurons
Depositing lab: Allen Institute for Brain Science & Jonathan Ting. Depositing organization: Allen Institute. Publication: A suite of enhancer AAVs and transgenic mouse lines for genetic access to cortical cell types. Ben-Simon Y, Hooper M, Narayan S, Daigle TL, Dwivedi D, Way SW, Oster A, Stafford DA, Mich JK, Taormina MJ, Martinez RA, Opitz-Araya X, Roth JR, Alexander JR, Allen S, Amster A, Arbuckle J, Ayala A, Baker PM, Bakken TE, Barcelli T, Barta S, Bendrick J, Bertagnolli D, Bielstein C, Bishwakarma P, Bowlus J, Boyer G, Brouner K, Casian B, Casper T, Chakka AB, Chakrabarty R, Chance RK, Chavan S, Clark M, Colbert K, Collman F, Daniel S, Departee M, DiValentin P, Donadio N, Dotson N, Egdorf T, Fliss T, Gabitto M, Garcia J, Gary A, Gasperini M, Gloe J, Goldy J, Gore BB, Graybuck L, Greisman N, Haeseleer F, Halterman C, Haradon Z, Hastings SD, Helback O, Ho W, Hockemeyer D, Huang C, Huff S, Hunker A, Johansen N, Jones D, Juneau Z, Kalmbach B, Kannan M, Khem S, Kussick E, Kutsal R, Larsen R, Lee C, Lee AY, Leibly M, Lenz GH, Li S, Liang E, Lusk N, Madigan Z, Malloy J, Malone J, McCue R, Melchor J, Mollenkopf T, Moosman S, Morin E, Newman D, Ng L, Ngo K, Omstead V, Otto S, Oyama A, Pena N, Pham T, Phillips E, Pom CA, Potekhina L, Ransford S, Ray PL, Rette D, Reynoldson C, Rimorin C, Rocha D, Ruiz A, Sanchez REA, Sawyer L, Sedeno-Cortes A, Sevigny JP, Shapovalova N, Shepard N, Shulga L, Sigler AR, Siverts L, Soliman S, Somasundaram S, Staats B, Stewart K, Szelenyi E, Tieu M, Trader C, Tran A, van Velthoven CTJ, Walker M, Wang Y, Weed N, Wirthlin M, Wood T, Wynalda B, Yao Z, Zhou T, Ariza J, Dee N, Reding M, Ronellenfitch K, Mufti S, Sunkin SM, Smith KA, Esposito L, Waters J, Thyagarajan B, Yao S, Lein ES, Zeng H, Levi BP, Ngai J, Ting JT, Tasic B. Cell. 2025 May 16:S0092-8674(25)00513-6. doi: 10.1016/j.cell.2025.05.002. PubMed 40403729.
Backbone
  Vector backbone: pAAV
  Vector type: AAV
Growth in bacteria
  Bacterial resistance: Ampicillin, 100 μg/mL
  Growth temperature: 30°C
  Growth strain: NEB Stable
  Copy number: High Copy
Gene/Insert
  Gene/Insert name: SYFP2
  Species: Synthetic
  Mutation: NA
  Promoter: minBG
  Cloning method: Other
Terms and licenses: Academic/Nonprofit Terms; Industry Terms: Not Available to Industry
Depositor comments: Cloning Method: RE Cloning
How to cite: AiP12385 - pAAV-AiE0548h-minBG-SYFP2-WPRE3-BGHpA (Alias: CN2385) was a gift from Allen Institute for Brain Science & Jonathan Ting (Addgene plasmid # 223990 ; http://n2t.net/addgene:223990 ; RRID:Addgene_223990)
